Addgene plasmid #146376: pAc5.1C-Fluc-CG5522_G
Purpose: Insect Expression of CG5522-3UTR
Depositing lab: Elisa Izaurralde. Depositing organization: Max Planck Institute for Developmental Biology.
Backbone
  Vector backbone: Unknown
  Vector type: Insect Expression
Growth in bacteria
  Bacterial resistance: Ampicillin, 100 μg/mL
  Growth temperature: 37°C
  Growth strain: DH5alpha
  Copy number: Low Copy
Gene/Insert
  Gene/Insert name: CG5522-3UTR
  Species: D. melanogaster (fly)
  Entrez Gene: CG5522 (a.k.a. Dmel_CG5522, Dmel\CG5522, RalGPS)
  Cloning method: Unknown
Terms and licenses: Academic/Nonprofit Terms; Industry Terms: Not Available to Industry
Depositor comments: 3' UTR extracted from NCBI: NM_166193.1 Plasmids from this collection were made available to the research community and donated after the lab closed. Please note that the sequence provided by the depositing laboratory may be theoretical/predicted or based on Sanger sequencing results. There may be discrepancies between sequencing results obtained by Addgene and the depositor sequence. If an Addgene verified sequence is not available, please contact before placing your order to request that our lab fully sequence the plasmid.
How to cite: pAc5.1C-Fluc-CG5522_G was a gift from Elisa Izaurralde (Addgene plasmid # 146376 ; http://n2t.net/addgene:146376 ; RRID:Addgene_146376)
