[The description below was written by a language model from this plasmid's Addgene catalogue record and pLannotate feature annotations shown in this document.]
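Description:
pAc5.1C-Fluc-CG5522_G is a 7.7 kb insect-cell expression plasmid carrying a firefly luciferase reporter fused to the 3′ untranslated region of the Drosophila melanogaster gene CG5522 (also known as RalGPS). The catalogue lists the backbone as unknown, although the name and the annotated parts point to a pAc5.1-type vector. Transcription is driven by the Drosophila actin 5C (Ac5) promoter, a strong constitutive promoter commonly used in cultured fly cells. It sits immediately upstream of the luciferase coding sequence. The CG5522 3′ UTR, which the depositor states was taken from an NCBI reference transcript, is not annotated as a feature. It presumably occupies the roughly 1.1 kb unannotated stretch downstream of luciferase, but the table does not confirm its exact position. No polyadenylation signal is annotated there either.

For propagation in E. coli the plasmid has a ColE1/pUC-type origin and a β-lactamase gene with its own promoter, giving ampicillin selection. The origin is annotated as high-copy, whereas the catalogue entry lists the plasmid as low copy. A partial tetracycline efflux gene is also detected. As a fragment it is most likely a backbone remnant, not a working marker. No selectable marker for insect cells is annotated, which fits transient transfection.

The stated purpose is simply insect expression of the CG5522 3′ UTR. Constructs of this design generally report on post-transcriptional regulation: because the UTR is attached to the luciferase mRNA, changes in luciferase activity or transcript level reflect effects of that UTR on mRNA stability or translation. The depositor sequence may be theoretical and not fully verified.
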