Features (pLannotate 1.2.2; 6 found; start..end, strand, type, name):
     56..2568    +  promoter       Ac5 promoter: Drosophila melanogaster actin 5C promoter
   2594..4243    +  CDS            luciferase: firefly luciferase; luc
   5375..5845    +  CDS            TcR (fragment): tetracycline efflux protein; tet; confers resistance to tetracycline
   5889..6477    -  rep_origin     ori: high-copy-number ColE1/pMB1/pBR322/pUC origin of replication
   6648..7508    -  CDS            AmpR: β-lactamase; bla; confers resistance to ampicillin, carbenicillin, and related antibiotics
   7509..7613    -  promoter       AmpR promoter: bla
>Addgene plasmid #146376 | pAc5.1C-Fluc-CG5522_G | depositor full sequence | sequence record 288821 | Full Sequence
CTTCAAGGAATTAATTCTATATTCTAAAAACACAAATGATACTTCTAAAAAAAATCATGAATGGCATCAA
CTCTGAATCAAATCTTTGCAGATGCACCTACTTCTCATTTCCACTGTCACATCATTTTTCCAGATCTCGC
TGCCTGTTATGTGGCCCACAAACCAAGACACGTTTTATGGCCATTAAAGCTGGCTGATCGTCGCCAAACA
CCAAATACATATCAATATGTACATTCGAGAAAGAAGCGATCAAAGAAGCGTCTTCGGGCGAGTAGGAGAA
TGCGGAGGAGAAGGAGAACGAGCTGATCTAGTATCTCTCCACAATCCAATGCCAACTGACCAACTGGCCA
TATTCGGAGCAATTTGAAGCCAATTTCCATCGCCTGGCGATCGCTCCATTCTTGGCTATATGTTTTTCAC
CGTTCCCGGGGCCATTTTCAAAGACTCGTCGGTAAGATAAGATTGTGTCACTCGCTGTCTCTCTTCATTT
GTCGAAGAATGCTGAGGAATTTCGCGATGACGTCGGCGAGTATTTTGAAGAATGAGAATAATTTGTATTT
ATACGAAAATCAGTTAGTGGAATTTTCTACAAAAACATGTTATCTATAGATAATTTTGTTGCAAAATATG
TTGACTATGACAAAGATTGTATGTATATACCTTTAATGTATTCTCATTTTCTTATGTATTTATAATGGCA
ATGATGATACTGATGATATTTTAAGATGATGCCAGACCACAGGCTGATTTCTGCGTCTTTTGCCGAACGC
AGTGCATGTGCGGTTGTTGTTTTTTGGAATAGTTTCAATTTTCGGACTGTCCGCTTTGATTTCAGTTTCT
TGGCTTATTCAAAAAGCAAAGTAAAGCCAAAAAAGCGAGATGGCAATACCAAATGCGGCAAAACGGTAGT
GGAAGGAAAGGGGTGCGGGGCAGCGGAAGGAAGGGTGGGGCGGGGCGTGGCGGGGTCTGTGGCTGGGCGC
GACGTCACCGACGTTGGAGCCACTCCTTTGACCATGTGTGCGTGTGTGTATTATTCGTGTCTCGCCACTC
GCCGGTTGTTTTTTTCTTTTTATCTCGCTCTCTCTAGCGCCATCTCGTACGCATGCTCAACGCACCGCAT
GTTGCCGTGTCCTTTATGCGTCATTTTGGCTCGAAATAGGCAATTATTTAAACAAAGATTAGTCAACGAA
AACGCTAAAATAAATAAGTCTACAATATGGTTACTTATTGCCATGTGTGTGCAGCCAACGATAGCAACAA
AAGCAACAACACAGTGGCTTTCCCTCTTTCACTTTTTGTTTGCAAGCGCGTGCGAGCAAGACGGCACGAC
CGGCAAACGCAATTACGCTGACAAAGAGCAGACGAAGTTTTGGCCGAAAAACATCAAGGCGCCTGATACG
AATGCATTTGCAATAACAATTGCGATATTTAATATTGTTTATGAAGCTGTTTGACTTCAAAACACACAAA
AAAAAAAATAAAACAAATTATTTGAAAGAGAATTAGGAATCGGACAGCTTATCGTTACGGGCTAACAGCA
CACCGAGACGAAATAGCTTACCTGACGTCACAGCCTCTGGAAGAACTGCCGCCAAGCAGAGAGAGAGAGA
AAAAGAGGGAGAGCAGCTTAGACCGCATGTGCTTGTGTGTGAGGCGTCTCTCTCTTCGTCTCCTGTTTGC
GCAAACGCATAGACTGCACTGAGAAAATCGATTACCTATTTTTTATGAATGAATATTTGCACTATTACTA
TTCAAAACTATTAAGATAGCAATCACATTCAATAGCCAAATACTATACCACCTGAGCGATGCAACGAAAT
GATCAATTTGAGCAAAAATGCTGCATATTTAGGACGGCATCATTATAGAAATGCTTCTTGCTGTGTACTT
TTCTCTCGTCTGGCAGCTGTTTCGCCGTTATTGTTAAAACCGGCTTAAGTTAGGTGTGTTTTCTACGACT
AGTGATGCCCCTACTAGAAGATGTGTGTTGCACAAATGTCCCTGAATAACCAATTTGAAGTGCAGATAGC
AGTAAACGTAAGCTAATATGAATATTATTTAACTGTAATGTTTTAATATCGCTGGACATTACTAATAAAC
CCACTATAAACACATGTACATATGTATGTTTTGGCATACAATGAGTAGTTGGGGAAAAAATGTGTAAAAG
CACCGTGACCATCACAGCATAAAGATAACCAGCTGAAGTATCGAATATGAGTAACCCCCAAATTGAATCA
CATGCCGCAACTGATAGGACCCATGGAAGTACACTCTTCATGGCGATATACAAGACACACACAAGCACGA
ACACCCAGTTGCGGAGGAAATTCTCCGTAAATGAAAACCCAATCGGCGAACAATTCATACCCATATATGG
TAAAAGTTTTGAACGCGACTTGAGAGCGGAGAGCATTGCGGCTGATAAGGTTTTAGCGCTAAGCGGGCTT
TATAAAACGGGCTGCGGGACCAGTTTTCATATCACTACCGTTTGAGTTCTTGTGCTGTGTGGATACTCCT
CCCGACACAAAGCCGCTCCATCAGCCAGCAGTCGTCTAATCCAGAGACCCCGGATCGGGGTACCAACATG
GCCGAAGACGCCAAAAACATAAAGAAAGGCCCGGCACCATTCTATCCACTAGAGGATGGAACCGCTGGAG
AGCAACTGCATAAGGCTATGAAGAGATACGCCCTGGTTCCTGGAACAATTGCTTTTACAGATGCACATAT
CGAGGTGAACATCACGTACGCGGAATACTTCGAAATGTCCGTTCGGTTGGCAGAAGCTATGAAACGATAT
GGGCTGAATACAAATCACAGAATCGTCGTATGCAGTGAAAACTCTCTTCAATTCTTTATGCCGGTGTTGG
GCGCGTTATTTATCGGAGTTGCAGTTGCGCCCGCGAACGACATTTATAATGAACGTGAATTGCTCAACAG
TATGAACATTTCGCAGCCTACCGTAGTGTTTGTTTCCAAAAAGGGGTTGCAAAAAATTTTGAACGTGCAA
AAAAAATTACCAATAATCCAGAAAATTATTATCATGGATTCTAAAACGGATTACCAGGGATTTCAGTCGA
TGTACACGTTCGTCACATCTCATCTACCTCCCGGTTTTAATGAATACGATTTTGTACCAGAGTCCTTTGA
TCGTGACAAAACAATTGCACTGATAATGAACTCCTCTGGATCTACTGGGTTACCTAAGGGTGTGGCCCTT
CCGCATAGAACTGCCTGCGTCAGATTCTCGCATGCCAGAGATCCTATTTTTGGCAATCAAATCATTCCGG
ATACTGCGATTTTAAGTGTTGTTCCATTCCATCACGGTTTTGGAATGTTTACTACACTCGGATATTTGAT
ATGTGGATTTCGAGTCGTCTTAATGTATAGATTTGAAGAAGAGCTGTTTTTACGATCCCTTCAGGATTAC
AAAATTCAAAGTGCGTTGCTAGTACCAACCCTATTTTCATTCTTCGCCAAAAGCACTCTGATTGACAAAT
ACGATTTATCTAATTTACACGAAATTGCTTCTGGGGGCGCACCTCTTTCGAAAGAAGTCGGGGAAGCGGT
TGCAAAACGCTTCCATCTTCCAGGGATACGACAAGGATATGGGCTCACTGAGACTACATCAGCTATTCTG
ATTACACCCGAGGGGGATGATAAACCGGGCGCGGTCGGTAAAGTTGTTCCATTTTTTGAAGCGAAGGTTG
TGGATCTGGATACCGGGAAAACGCTGGGCGTTAATCAGAGAGGCGAATTATGTGTCAGAGGACCTATGAT
TATGTCCGGTTATGTAAACAATCCGGAAGCGACCAACGCCTTGATTGACAAGGATGGATGGCTACATTCT
GGAGACATAGCTTACTGGGACGAAGACGAACACTTCTTCATAGTTGACCGCTTGAAGTCTTTAATTAAAT
ACAAAGGGTATCAGGTGGCCCCCGCTGAATTGGAATCGATATTGTTACAACACCCCAACATCTTCGACGC
GGGCGTGGCAGGTCTTCCCGACGATGACGCCGGTGAACTTCCCGCCGCCGTTGTTGTTTTGGAGCACGGA
AAGACGATGACGGAAAAAGAGATCGTGGATTACGTCGCCAGTCAAGTAACAACCGCGAAAAAGTTGCGCG
GAGGAGTTGTGTTTGTGGACGAAGTACCGAAAGGTCTTACCGGAAAACTCGACGCAAGAAAAATCAGAGA
GATCCTCATAAAGGCCAAGAAGGGCGGAAAGTCCAAATTGTAAGAATTCGCTAGCGCCGGGCGCCCAAGA
ACACACAGAAACTCGAATATATATTGTACTCATTGTAGCCTAGTTTATCTAGTTTAGTTAGCTTTAACCC
TTGAAACGTGCACAGCCAAAAAAAAAAAAAAACACCCACCCACCACATCGCTCACTCACTCCCTGAAACG
AGGCAACCACAGAACATTCCCGCAACCACAACGAACGAACAAATTGCAGCTTGCATCAGATGAATCGATT
TCAAAATGGTATTTCAAAAGACTGACACCGAATGAGAACACGAAGATATAGTAAAGGAGGAGCAGTACTA
CGAAAGTAGCCACACAATCACAACAACAACAACAGACTAAACCGACAACGCAGGGAAATTAGAATCCCAA
ATTTGTAATGGCCCTGTTATAAAAGTCCAATTTTATTTGAATTTGAATGTATCGGAAACGGAAATGATAA
AACGGCTTGTCATCGAATATATATTTATTTTAAGATTGTTCAGTGACCCAGAATTTAGAAATGTAGTATA
ATCTCTAAATGGGATCCAATACTACTAGCTAAAAACCAGTTTATTTCCGAATTCAAAAAGCTTGGCAACA
GGGCTGTCTTCTTGTTAATGTGCTGTCTTTGCTGTACTTTGTATTTGTAAAATGTTATATTAAGTAAATT
ACTTGGACATTTACTCAACTTAATTTTGCGCAGATTGTGCCATATTAGTTTATAAATTTATGTGTCTACA
CAAACACTGTTGGCCAGCAAACGAATCCAAATTCGATTTGCCCAGCTCCTAACTTTGTAACGAAAAATCA
AAAATCCAACGAACTTTCTACGCGTAACTAAGGGCTTTAATATTGTGTATCGCTACCACTATCATGATCA
ACATCCGTTAATCTCTATATCTGCCTTAAGTTGATGCACTAAATAGAGCTATAAAGTACATATGTACGTA
ACAACAACAAAAATGCATGCGTAAATTATAGGAAACGAAAGTAATGTTAGTGTTTCTTTTTTTCGGTTGA
GAAATTGAATTGTAACACCTAAGCTTTGTCACACATACAGATTATCATTTGCAGTGTTTTACATTACATT
TAAGAAAGAAATGCAACAAAAACAAAATAAACTACAAAATGAAAGAAAAGAAATGTCGACCGATGCCCTT
GAGAGCCTTCAACCCAGTCAGCTCCTTCCGGTGGGCGCGGGGCATGACTATCGTCGCCGCACTTATGACT
GTCTTCTTTATCATGCAACTCGTAGGACAGGTGCCGGCAGCGCTCTGGGTCATTTTCGGCGAGGACCGCT
TTCGCTGGAGCGCGACGATGATCGGCCTGTCGCTTGCGGTATTCGGAATCTTGCACGCCCTCGCTCAAGC
CTTCGTCACTGGTCCCGCCACCAAACGTTTCGGCGAGAAGCAGGCCATTATCGCCGGCATGGCGGCCGAC
GCGCTGGGCTACGTCTTGCTGGCGTTCGCGACGCGAGGCTGGATGGCCTTCCCCATTATGATTCTTCTCG
CTTCCGGCGGCATCGGGATGCCCGCGTTGCAGGCCATGCTGTCCAGGCAGGTAGATGACGACCATCAGGG
ACAGCTTCAAGGATCGCTCGCGGCTCTTACCAGCCAGCAAAAGGCCAGGAACCGTAAAAAGGCCGCGTTG
CTGGCGTTTTTCCATAGGCTCCGCCCCCCTGACGAGCATCACAAAAATCGACGCTCAAGTCAGAGGTGGC
GAAACCCGACAGGACTATAAAGATACCAGGCGTTTCCCCCTGGAAGCTCCCTCGTGCGCTCTCCTGTTCC
GACCCTGCCGCTTACCGGATACCTGTCCGCCTTTCTCCCTTCGGGAAGCGTGGCGCTTTCTCAATGCTCA
CGCTGTAGGTATCTCAGTTCGGTGTAGGTCGTTCGCTCCAAGCTGGGCTGTGTGCACGAACCCCCCGTTC
AGCCCGACCGCTGCGCCTTATCCGGTAACTATCGTCTTGAGTCCAACCCGGTAAGACACGACTTATCGCC
ACTGGCAGCAGCCACTGGTAACAGGATTAGCAGAGCGAGGTATGTAGGCGGTGCTACAGAGTTCTTGAAG
TGGTGGCCTAACTACGGCTACACTAGAAGGACAGTATTTGGTATCTGCGCTCTGCTGAAGCCAGTTACCT
TCGGAAAAAGAGTTGGTAGCTCTTGATCCGGCAAACAAACCACCGCTGGTAGCGGTGGTTTTTTTGTTTG
CAAGCAGCAGATTACGCGCAGAAAAAAAGGATCTCAAGAAGATCCTTTGATCTTTTCTACGGGGTCTGAC
GCTCAGTGGAACGAAAACTCACGTTAAGGGATTTTGGTCATGAGATTATCAAAAAGGATCTTCACCTAGA
TCCTTTTAAATTAAAAATGAAGTTTTAAATCAATCTAAAGTATATATGAGTAAACTTGGTCTGACAGTTA
CCAATGCTTAATCAGTGAGGCACCTATCTCAGCGATCTGTCTATTTCGTTCATCCATAGTTGCCTGACTC
CCCGTCGTGTAGATAACTACGATACGGGAGGGCTTACCATCTGGCCCCAGTGCTGCAATGATACCGCGAG
ACCCACGCTCACCGGCTCCAGATTTATCAGCAATAAACCAGCCAGCCGGAAGGGCCGAGCGCAGAAGTGG
TCCTGCAACTTTATCCGCCTCCATCCAGTCTATTAATTGTTGCCGGGAAGCTAGAGTAAGTAGTTCGCCA
GTTAATAGTTTGCGCAACGTTGTTGCCATTGCTGCAGGCATCGTGGTGTCACGCTCGTCGTTTGGTATGG
CTTCATTCAGCTCCGGTTCCCAACGATCAAGGCGAGTTACATGATCCCCCATGTTGTGCAAAAAAGCGGT
TAGCTCCTTCGGTCCTCCGATCGTTGTCAGAAGTAAGTTGGCCGCAGTGTTATCACTCATGGTTATGGCA
GCACTGCATAATTCTCTTACTGTCATGCCATCCGTAAGATGCTTTTCTGTGACTGGTGAGTACTCAACCA
AGTCATTCTGAGAATAGTGTATGCGGCGACCGAGTTGCTCTTGCCCGGCGTCAACACGGGATAATACCGC
GCCACATAGCAGAACTTTAAAAGTGCTCATCATTGGAAAACGTTCTTCGGGGCGAAAACTCTCAAGGATC
TTACCGCTGTTGAGATCCAGTTCGATGTAACCCACTCGTGCACCCAACTGATCTTCAGCATCTTTTACTT
TCACCAGCGTTTCTGGGTGAGCAAAAACAGGAAGGCAAAATGCCGCAAAAAAGGGAATAAGGGCGACACG
GAAATGTTGAATACTCATACTCTTCCTTTTTCAATATTATTGAAGCATTTATCAGGGTTATTGTCTCATG
AGCGGATACATATTTGAATGTATTTAGAAAAATAAACAAATAGGGGTTCCGCGCACATTTCCCCGAAAAG
TGCCACCTGACGTCTAAGAAACCATTATTATCATGACATTAACCTATAAAAATAGGCGTATCACGAGCCC
TTTCGT
